Addgene plasmid #79723: KC1D_HUMAN_D0
Purpose: This plasmid encodes the kinase domain of KC1D. Intended for co-expression with Lambda Phosphatase that accompanies this set to enhance bacterial kinase expression.
Depositing lab: John Chodera & Nicholas Levinson & Markus Seeliger. Depositing organization: Memorial Sloan-Kettering Cancer Center. Publication: An open library of human kinase domain constructs for automated bacterial expression. Albanese SK, Parton DL, Isik M, Rodriguez-Laureano L, Hanson SM, Behr JM, Gradia S, Jeans C, Levinson NM, Seeliger MA, Chodera JD. Biochemistry. 2018 Jul 13. doi: 10.1021/acs.biochem.7b01081. PubMed 30004690.
Backbone
  Vector backbone: pET His10 TEV LIC cloning vector (2B-T-10)
  Backbone manufacturer: Scott Gradia (Addgene plasmid # 78173)
  Vector type: Bacterial Expression
Growth in bacteria
  Bacterial resistance: Ampicillin, 100 μg/mL
  Growth temperature: 37°C
  Growth strain: DH5alpha
  Copy number: Low Copy
Gene/Insert
  Gene/Insert name: KC1D (alt name: CSNK1D)
  Species: H. sapiens (human)
  Entrez Gene: CSNK1D (a.k.a. ASPS, CKI-delta, CKId, CKIdelta, FASPS2, HCKID)
  Promoter: T7
  Tag / fusion protein: His10-TEV (N terminal on backbone)
  Cloning method: Ligation Independent Cloning
  Sequencing primers: 5′ T7; 3′ T7 reverse
Terms and licenses: Academic/Nonprofit Terms; Industry Terms: Not Available to Industry
Depositor comments: This plasmid was generated as part of an open library of human kinase domain constructs for automated bacterial expression. The work can be found here doi: http://dx.doi.org/10.1101/038711 The lambda phosphatase expression vector can be found at https://www.addgene.org/79748/ The YopH Phosphatase expression vector can be found at https://www.addgene.org/79749/
How to cite: KC1D_HUMAN_D0 was a gift from John Chodera & Nicholas Levinson & Markus Seeliger (Addgene plasmid # 79723 ; http://n2t.net/addgene:79723 ; RRID:Addgene_79723)
