[The description below was written by a language model from this plasmid's Addgene catalogue record.]
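Description:
KC1D_HUMAN_D0 is a bacterial expression plasmid built on the pET His10 TEV LIC cloning vector (2B-T-10), a pET-family backbone designed for ligation-independent cloning. It is propagated in E. coli under ampicillin selection and is recorded as low copy. The record does not include a feature table, so the origin of replication and other backbone elements are not itemised, and the exact residue boundaries of the insert are not stated.

The insert is the kinase domain of human casein kinase 1 delta (KC1D, gene CSNK1D), placed under a T7 promoter, so expression depends on a host strain that supplies T7 RNA polymerase. The backbone contributes an N-terminal His10 tag followed by a TEV protease recognition site. This arrangement allows the fusion protein to be captured by immobilised metal affinity chromatography, after which the tag can be cleaved off with TEV protease to leave a near-native kinase domain.

The plasmid belongs to an open library of human kinase domain constructs assembled for automated bacterial expression. It is intended to be co-expressed with the lambda phosphatase vector that accompanies the set. The phosphatase is meant to enhance bacterial kinase expression, presumably by keeping the kinase dephosphorylated during production. A YopH phosphatase vector is also available in the same collection. Typical uses would be production of recombinant CK1δ kinase domain for biochemical, biophysical or structural work and inhibitor studies, although the record itself specifies only expression.
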