>Addgene plasmid #79723 | KC1D_HUMAN_D0 | depositor partial sequence | sequence record 149045 | Sequence of gene (KC1D_HUMAN) inserted into backbone.
ATGGAGCTGAGAGTCGGGAACAGGTACCGGCTGGGCCGGAAGATCGGCAGCGGCTCCTTCGGAGACATCT
ATCTCGGTACGGACATTGCTGCAGGAGAAGAGGTTGCCATCAAGCTTGAATGTGTCAAAACCAAACACCC
TCAGCTCCACATTGAGAGCAAAATCTACAAGATGATGCAGGGAGGAGTGGGCATCCCCACCATCAGATGG
TGCGGGGCAGAGGGGGACTACAACGTCATGGTGATGGAGCTGCTGGGGCCAAGCCTGGAGGACCTCTTCA
ACTTCTGCTCCAGGAAATTCAGCCTCAAAACCGTCCTGCTGCTTGCTGACCAAATGATCAGTCGCATCGA
ATACATTCATTCAAAGAACTTCATCCACCGGGATGTGAAGCCAGACAACTTCCTCATGGGCCTGGGGAAG
AAGGGCAACCTGGTGTACATCATCGACTTCGGGCTGGCCAAGAAGTACCGGGATGCACGCACCCACCAGC
ACATCCCCTATCGTGAGAACAAGAACCTCACGGGGACGGCGCGGTACGCCTCCATCAACACGCACCTTGG
AATTGAACAATCCCGAAGAGATGACTTGGAGTCTCTGGGCTACGTGCTAATGTACTTCAACCTGGGCTCT
CTCCCCTGGCAGGGGCTGAAGGCTGCCACCAAGAGACAGAAATACGAAAGGATTAGCGAGAAGAAAATGT
CCACCCCCATCGAAGTGTTGTGTAAAGGCTACCCTTCCGAATTTGCCACATACCTGAATTTCTGCCGTTC
CTTGCGTTTTGACGACAAGCCTGACTACTCGTACCTGCGGCAGCTTTTCCGGAATCTGTTCCATCGCCAG
GGCTTCTCCTATGACTACGTGTTCGACTGGAACATGCTCAAA
