>Addgene plasmid #79723 | KC1D_HUMAN_D0 | addgene partial sequence | sequence record 156183 | T7 5'-TAATACGACTCACTATAGGG-3'
ATTAAGCGGCCGCCCTGCAGGACTCGAGTTCTAGAAATAATTTTGTTTAACTTTAAGAAGGAGATATACA
TATGAAATCTTCTCACCATCACCATCACCATCACCATCACCATGAAAACCTGTACTTCCAATCCAATGCA
ATGGAGCTGAGAGTCGGGAACAGGTACCGGCTGGGCCGGAAGATCGGCAGCGGCTCCTTCGGAGACATCT
ATCTCGGTACGGACATTGCTGCAGGAGAAGAGGTTGCCATCAAGCTTGAATGTGTCAAAACCAAACACCC
TCAGCTCCACATTGAGAGCAAAATCTACAAGATGATGCAGGGAGGAGTGGGCATCCCCACCATCAGATGG
TGCGGGGCAGAGGGGGACTACAACGTCATGGTGATGGAGCTGCTGGGGCCAAGCCTGGAGGACCTCTTCA
ACTTCTGCTCCAGGAAATTCAGCCTCAAAACCGTCCTGCTGCTTGCTGACCAAATGATCAGTCGCATCGA
ATACATTCATTCAAAGAACTTCATCCACCGGGATGTGAAGCCAGACAACTTCCTCATGGGCCTGGGGAAG
AAGGGCAACCTGGTGTACATCATCGACTTCGGGCTGGCCAAGAAGTACCGGGATGCACGCACCCACCAGC
ACATCCCCTATCGTGAGAACAAGAACCTCACGGGGACGGCGCGGTACGCCTCCATCAACACGCACCTTGG
AATTGAACAATCCCGAAGAGATGACTTGGAGTCTCTGGGCTACGTGCTAATGTACTTCAACCTGGGCTCT
CTCCCCTGGCAGGG
