>Addgene plasmid #79723 | KC1D_HUMAN_D0 | addgene partial sequence | sequence record 156185 | T7term 5'-GCTAGTTATTGCTCAGCGG-3'
TTAGCAGCCGGATCAGCGCGCACGCGTGGTACCGGCCGGCCACCAGGTGGCGCGCCGCGATCGCGGATCC
GTTATCCACTTCCAATGTTATTATTTGAGCATGTTCCAGTCGAACACGTAGTCATAGGAGAAGCCCTGGC
GATGGAACAGATTCCGGAAAAGCTGCCGCAGGTACGAGTAGTCAGGCTTGTCGTCAAAACGCAAGGAACG
GCAGAAATTCAGGTATGTGGCAAATTCGGAAGGGTAGCCTTTACACAACACTTCGATGGGGGTGGACATT
TTCTTCTCGCTAATCCTTTCGTATTTCTGTCTCTTGGTGGCAGCCTTCAGCCCCTGCCAGGGGAGAGAGC
CCAGGTTGAAGTACATTAGCACGTAGCCCAGAGACTCCAAGTCATCTCTTCGGGATTGTTCAATTCCAAG
GTGCGTGTTGATGGAGGCGTACCGCGCCGTCCCCGTGAGGTTCTTGTTCTCACGATAGGGGATGTGCTGG
TGGGTGCGTGCATCCCGGTACTTCTTGGCCAGCCCGAAGTCGATGATGTACACCAGGTTGCCCTTCTTCC
CCAGGCCCATGAGGAAGTTGTCTGGCTTCACATCCCGGTGGATGAAGTTCTTTGAATGAATGTATTCGAT
GCGACTGATCATTTGGTCAGCAAGCAGCAGGACGGTTTTGAGGCTGAATTTCCTGGAGCAGAAGTTGAAG
AGGTCCTCCAGGCTTGGCCCCAGCAGCTCCATCACCATGACGTTGTAGTCCCCCTCTGCCCCGCACCATC
TGATGGTGGGGATGCCCACTCCTCCCTGCATCATCTTGTAGATTTTGCTCTCAATGTGGAGCTGA
